>Addgene plasmid #21901 | 9E10.ChS78&81A.Gal4.pCDNA1 | depositor full sequence | sequence record 10073 | Author sequence
GGCGTAATCTGCTGCTTGCAAACAAAAAAACCACCGCTACCAGCGGTGGTTTGTTTGCCGGATCAAGAGC
TACCAACTCTTTTTCCGAAGGTAACTGGCTTCAGCAGAGCGCAGATACCAAATACTGTCCTTCTAGTGTA
GCCGTAGTTAGGCCACCACTTCAAGAACTCTGTAGCACCGCCTACATACCTCGCTCTGCTAATCCTGTTA
CCAGTGGCTGCTGCCAGTGGCGATAAGTCGTGTCTTACCGGGTTGGACTCAAGACGATAGTTACCGGATA
AGGCGCAGCGGTCGGGCTGAACGGGGGGTTCGTGCACACAGCCCAGCTTGGAGCGAACGACCTACACCGA
ACTGAGATACCTACAGCGTGAGCATTGAGAAAGCGCCACGCTTCCCGAAGGGAGAAAGGCGGACAGGTAT
CCGGTAAGCGGCAGGGTCGGAACAGGAGAGCGCACGAGGGAGCTTCCAGGGGGAAACGCCTGGTATCTTT
ATAGTCCTGTCGGGTTTCGCCACCTCTGACTTGAGCGTCGATTTTTGTGATGCTCGTCAGGGGGGCGGAG
CCTATGGAAAAACGCCAGCAACGCAAGCTAGCTTCTAGCTAGAAATTGTAAACGTTAATATTTTGTTAAA
ATTCGCGTTAAATTTTTGTTAAATCAGCTCATTTTTTAACCAATAGGCCGAAATCGGCAAAATCCCTTAT
AAATCAAAAGAATAGCCCGAGATAGGGT
[37 nt withheld, positions 729-765]
AAAGAACGTGGACTCCAACGTCAAAGGGCGAAAAACCGTCTATCAGGGCGATGGCC
[115 nt withheld, positions 822-936]
G
[144 nt withheld, positions 938-1081]
ACCGTATAACGTGCTTTCCTCGTTG
[64 nt withheld, positions 1107-1170]
CTGGATTACCAAAGGGCCTCGTGATACGCCTATTTTTATAGGTTAATGTCATGATAATAATGGTTTCTTA
GACGTCAGGTGGCACTTTTCGGGGAAATGTGCGCGGAACCCCTATTTGTTTATTTTTCTAAATACATTCA
AATATGTATCCGCTCATGAGACAATAACCCTGATAAATGCTTCAATAATATTGAAAAAGGAAGAGTATGA
GTATTCAACATTTCCGTGTCGCCCTTATTCCCTTTTTTGCGGCATTTTGCCTTCCTGTTTTTGCTCACCC
AGAAACGCTGGTGAAAGTAAAAGATGCTGAAGATCAGTTGGGTGCACGAGTGGGTTACATCGAACTGGAT
CTCAACAGCGGTAAGATCCTTGAGAGTTTTCGCCCCGAAGAACGTTTTCCAATGATGAGCACTTTTAAAG
TTCTGCTATGTGGCGCGGTATTATCCCGTGTTGACGCCGGGCAAGAGCAACTCGGTCGCCGCATACACTA
TTCTCAGAATGACTTGGTTGAGTACTCACCAGTCACAGAAAAGCATCTTACGGATGGCATGACAGTAAGA
GAATTATGCAGTGCTGCCATAACCATGAGTGATAACACTGCGGCCAACTTACTTCTGACAACGATCGGAG
GACCGAAGGAGCTAACCGCTTTTTTGCACAACATGGGGGATCATGTAACTCGCCTTGATCGTTGGGAACC
GGAGCTGAATGAAGCCATACCAAACGACGAGCGTGACACCACGATGCCTGCAGCAATGGCAACAACGTTG
CGCAAACTATTAACTGGCGAACTACTTACTCTAGCTTCCCGGCAACAATTAATAGACTGGATGGAGGCGG
ATAAAGTTGCAGGACCACTTCTGCGCTCGGCCCTTCCGGCTGGCTGGTTTATTGCTGATAAATCTGGAGC
CGGTGAGCGTGGGTCTCGCGGTATCATTGCAGCACTGGGGCCAGATGGTAAGCCCTCCCGTATCGTAGTT
ATCTACACGACGGGGAGTCAGGCAACTATGGATGAACGAAATAGACAGATCGCTGAGATAGGTGCCTCAC
TGATTAAGCATTGGTAACTGTCAGACCAAGTTTACTCATATATACTTTAGATTGATTTAAAACTTCATTT
TTAATTTCTCTAGCGCGTTGACATTGATTATTGACTAGTTATTAATAGTAATCAATTACGGGGTCATTAG
TTCATAGCCCATATATGGAGTTCCGCGTTACATAACTTACGGTAAATGGCCCGCCTGGCTGACCGCCCAA
CGACCCCCGCCCATTGACGTCAATAATGACGTATGTTCCCATAGTAACGCCAATAGGGACTTTCCATTGA
CGTCAATGGGTGGACTATTTACGGTAAACTGCCCACTTGGCAGTACATCAAGTGTATCATATGCCAAGTA
CGCCCCCTATTGACGTCAATGACGGTAAATGGCCCGCCTGGCATTATGCCCAGTACATGACCTTATGGGA
CTTTCCTACTTGGCAGTACATCTACGTATTAGTCATCGCTATTACCATGGTGATGCGGTTTTGGCAGTAC
ATCAATGGGCGTGGATAGCGGTTTGACTCACGGGGATTTCCAAGTCTCCACCCCATTGACGTCAATGGGA
GTTTGTTTTGGCACCAAAATCAACGGGACTTTCCAAAATGTCGTAACAACTCCGCCCCATTGACGCAAAT
GGGCGGTAGGCGTGTACGGTGGGAGGTCTATATAAGCAGAGCTCTCTGGCTAACTAGAGAACCCACTGCT
TACTGGCTTATCGAAATTAATACGACTCACTATAGGGAGACCCAAGCTTGGTACCGAGCTCGGATCCGCC
ATGGAGCAAAAGCTGATTTCTGAGGAGGATCTGGCAGCTGAGTCCCTGCCTTTCACCTTGGAGACGGTGT
CCAGCTGGGAGCTGGAAGCCTGGTATGAGGATCTGCAGGAGGTCCTGTCCTCAGATGAAATTGGGGGCAC
CTATATCTCATCCCCAGGAAACGAAGAGGAAGAATCAAAAACCTTCACTACTCTTGACCCTGCGTCCCTA
GCTTGGCTGACAGAGGAGCCAGGGCCAACAGAGGTCACACGCACATCCCAAGCCCCTCGCGCTCCAGATT
CCAGTCAGAGTTCTATGGCCCAGGAGGAAGAGGAGGAAGAGCAAGGAAGAACTAGGAAACGGAAACAGAG
TGGTCAGTGCCCAGCCCGGCCTGGGAAGCAACGCATGAAGGAGAAGGAGCAGGAGAACGAGCGGAAAGTG
GCACAGCTAGCGCTACTGTCTTCTATCGAACAAGCATGCGATATTTGCCGACTTAAAAAGCTCAAGTGCT
CCAAAGAAAAACCGAAGTGCGCCAAGTGTCTGAAGAACAACTGGGAGTGTCGCTACTCTCCCAAAACCAA
AAGGTCTCCGCTGACTAGGGCACATCTGACAGAAGTGGAATCAAGGCTAGAAAGACTGGAACAGCTATTT
CTACTGATTTTTCCTCGAGAAGACCTTGACATGATTTTGAAAATGGATTCTTTACAGGATATAAAAGCAT
TGTTAACAGGATTATTTGTACAAGATAATGTGAATAAAGATGCCGTCACAGATAGATTGGCTTCAGTGGA
GACTGATATGCCTCTAACATTGAGACAGCATAGAATAAGTGCGACATCATCATCGGAAGAGAGTAGTAAC
AAAGGTCAAAGACAGTTGACTGTATCGCCGGAATTCTGCAGATATCCATCACACTGGCGGCCGCTCGAGC
ATGCATCTAGAGGGCCCTATTCTATAGTGTCACCTAAATGCTAGAGGATCTTTGTGAAGGAACCTTACTT
CTGTGGTGTGACATAATTGGACAAACTACCTACAGAGATTTAAAGCTCTAAGGTAAATATAAAATTTTTA
AGTGTATAATGTGTTAAACTACTGATTCTAATTGTTTGTGTATTTTAGATTCCAACCTATGGAACTGATG
AATGGGAGCAGTGGTGGAATGCCTTTAATGAGGAAAACCTGTTTTGCTCAGAAGAAATGCCATCTAGTGA
TGATGAGGCTACTGCTGACTCTCAACATTCTACTCCTCCAAAAAAGAAGAGAAAGGTAGAAGACCCCAAG
GACTTTCCTTCAGAATTGCTAAGTTTTTTGAGTCATGCTGTGTTTAGTAATAGAACTCTTGCTTGCTTTG
CTATTTACACCACAAAGGAAAAAGCTGCACTGCTATACAAGAAAATTATGGAAAAATATTTGATGTATAG
TGCCTTGACTAGAGATCATAATCAGCCATACCACATTTGTAGAGGTTTTACTTGCTTTAAAAAACCTCCC
ACACCTCCCCCTGAACCTGAAACATAAAATGAATGCAATTGTTGTTGTTAACTTGTTTATTGCAGCTTAT
AATGGTTACAAATAAAGCAATAGCATCACAAATTTCACAAATAAAGCATTTTTTTCACTGCATTCTAGTT
GTGGTTTGTCCAAACTCATCAATGTATCTTATCATGTCTGGATCATCCCGCCATGGTATCAACGCCATAT
TTCTATTTACAGTAGGGACCTCTTCGTTGTGTAGGTACCGCTGTATTCCTAGGGAAATAGTAGAGGCACC
TTGAACTGTCTGCATCAGCCATATAGCCCCCGCTGTTCGACTTACAAACACAGGCACAGTACTGACAAAC
CCATACACCTCCTCTGAAATACCCATAGTTGCTAGGGCTGTCTCCGAACTCATTACACCCTCCAAAGTCA
GAGCTGTAATTTCGCCATCAAGGGCAGCGAGGGCTTCTCCAGATAAAATAGCTTCTGCCGAGAGTCCCGT
AAGGGTAGACACTTCAGCTAATCCCTCGATGAGGTCTACTAGAATAGTCAGTGCGGCTCCCATTTTGAAA
ATTCACTTACTTGATCAGCTTCAGAAGATGGCGGAGGGCCTCCAACACAGTAATTTTCCTCCCGACTCTT
AAAATAGAAAATGTCAAGTCAGTTAAGCAGGAAGTGGACTAACTGACGCAGCTGGCCGTGCGACATCCTC
TTTTAATTAGTTGCTAGGCAACGCCCTCCAGAGGGCGTGTGGTTTTGCAAGAGGAAGCAAAAGCCTCTCC
ACCCAGGCCTAGAATGTTTCCACCCAATCATTACTATGACAACAGCTGTTTTTTTTAGTATTAAGCAGAG
GCCGGGGACCCCTGGGCCCGCTTACTCTGGAGAAAAAGAAGAGAGGCATTGTAGAGGCTTCCAGAGGCAA
CTTGTCAAAACAGGACTGCTTCTATTTCTGTCACACTGTCTGGCCCTGTCACAAGGTCCAGCACCTCCAT
ACCCCCTTTAATAAGCAGTTTGGGAACGGGTGCGGGTCTTACTCCGCCCATCCCGCCCCTAACTCCGCCC
AGTTCCGCCCATTCTCCGCCCCATGGCTGACTAATTTTTTTTATTTATGCAGAGGCCGAGGCCGCCTCGG
CCTCTGAGCTATTCCAGAAGTAGTGAGGAGGCTTTTTTGGAGGCCTAGGCTTTTGCAAAAAGCTAATTC
Features (pLannotate 1.2.2; 21 found; start..end, strand, type, name):
      2..570     +  rep_origin     ori: high-copy-number ColE1/pMB1/pBR322/pUC origin of replication
    603..1061    -  rep_origin     f1 ori (sequence partly withheld): f1 bacteriophage origin of replication; arrow indicates direction of (+) strand synthesis
   1049..1170    -  CDS            M13 gene IV (fragment) (sequence partly withheld): pIV; IV; phage assembly
   1272..1376    +  promoter       AmpR promoter: bla
   1377..2237    +  CDS            AmpR: β-lactamase; bla; confers resistance to ampicillin, carbenicillin, and related antibiotics
   2310..2689    +  enhancer       CMV enhancer: human cytomegalovirus immediate early enhancer
   2690..2893    +  promoter       CMV promoter: human cytomegalovirus (CMV) immediate early promoter
   2889..2922    +  LTR            5' LTR (truncated) (fragment): truncated 5' long terminal repeat (LTR) from HIV-1
   2938..2956    +  promoter       T7 promoter: promoter for bacteriophage T7 RNA polymerase
   3021..3422    +  CDS            Ddit3 (fragment): DDIT3_MOUSE - Also known as Chop From Mus musculus (Mouse).
   3422..3857    +  CDS            GAL4 DNA binding domain (fragment): DNA binding domain of the GAL4 transcriptional activator; Saccharomyces cerevisiae GAL4 (truncated)
   3921..3939    -  promoter       SP6 promoter: promoter for bacteriophage SP6 RNA polymerase
   3947..4021    +  CDS            small t antigen (fragment): SV40 (simian virus 40) small t antigen
   4023..4088    +  intron         small t intron: SV40 (simian virus 40) small t antigen intron
   4218..4238    +  CDS            SV40 NLS: nuclear localization signal of SV40 (simian virus 40) large T antigen
   4245..4379    +  CDS            LT_POVHA (fragment): Protein inferred from homology: Swiss-Prot protein existence level 3. Isoform large T antigen is a key early protein essential for both driving viral replication and inducing cellular transformation. Plays a role in viral genome replication by driving entry of quiescent cells into the cell cycle and by autoregulating the synthesis of viral early mRNA. Displays highly oncogenic activities by corrupting the host cellular checkpoint mechanisms that guard cell division and the transcription, replication, and repair of DNA. Participates in the modulation of cellular gene expression preceeding viral
   4404..4487    +  CDS            large T antigen (fragment): large T antigen from SV40 (simian virus 40)
   4510..4644    +  polyA_signal   SV40 poly(A) signal: SV40 polyadenylation signal
   4645..5013    -  CDS            VP2_POVMA (fragment): Experimental evidence at protein level: Swiss-Prot protein existence level 1. [Isoform VP3]: structural protein that resides within the core of the capsid surrounded by 72 VP1 pentamers. Following virus endocytosis and trafficking to the endoplasmic reticulum, VP2 and VP3 form oligomers and integrate into the endoplasmic reticulum membrane. Heterooligomer VP2-VP3 may create a viroporin for transporting the viral genome across the endoplasmic reticulum membrane to the cytoplasm. Nuclear entry of the viral DNA involves the selective exposure and importin recognition of VP2 or Vp3 nuclear localiz
   5381..5479    -  CDS            VP1_POVMP (fragment): Experimental evidence at protein level: Swiss-Prot protein existence level 1. Forms an icosahedral capsid with a T=7 symmetry and a 40 nm diameter. The capsid is composed of 72 pentamers linked to each other by disulfide bonds and associated with VP2 or VP3 proteins. Interacts with terminal alpha(2,3)-linked sialic acids on the cell surface to provide virion attachment to target cell. This attachment induces virion internalization predominantly through caveolin-mediated endocytosis. Once attached, the virion is internalized by caveolin- mediated endocytosis and traffics to the endoplasmic reti
   5490..5625    +  rep_origin     SV40 ori: SV40 origin of replication
