[The description below was written by a language model from this plasmid's Addgene catalogue record and pLannotate feature annotations shown in this document.]
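Description:
9E10.ChS78&81A.Gal4.pCDNA1 is a mammalian expression plasmid built on the pcDNA1.1/Amp backbone. It encodes mouse CHOP (Ddit3, also known as GADD153) carrying serine-to-alanine substitutions at positions 78 and 81, fused at its C terminus to the DNA-binding domain of yeast GAL4. It is propagated in E. coli as a high-copy plasmid through a ColE1/pUC-type origin and selected with ampicillin via the β-lactamase gene. An f1 origin is also present, which allows single-stranded DNA production.

Expression in mammalian cells is driven by the human CMV immediate-early enhancer and promoter. Downstream of the insert lie the SV40 small t intron and the SV40 polyadenylation signal. The scattered small t, large T and polyomavirus capsid fragment annotations appear to be remnants of the viral segments that supply these processing signals and the adjacent origin region, not intended coding payload. An SV40 origin permits episomal replication in cells that express large T antigen. T7 and SP6 promoters flank the insert in opposing orientations, which allows in vitro transcription and provides sequencing primer sites. The feature table annotates only a fragment of Ddit3, joined directly to the GAL4 DNA-binding domain. The catalogue also records an N-terminal Myc tag, and "9E10" in the name matches the anti-Myc antibody clone, but this tag is not annotated separately in the table.

Tethering CHOP to GAL4 binding sites lets its transactivation function be measured on a GAL4-responsive reporter, independently of CHOP's own DNA binding. The associated publication concerns stress-induced phosphorylation and activation of CHOP by p38 MAP kinase. The S78A/S81A version therefore presumably serves as a non-phosphorylatable control for comparison with a wild-type fusion, although the record does not state this purpose outright.
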