Addgene plasmid #21901: 9E10.ChS78&81A.Gal4.pCDNA1
Depositing lab: David Ron. Depositing organization: NYU Grossman School of Medicine. Publication: Stress-induced phosphorylation and activation of the transcription factor CHOP (GADD153) by p38 MAP Kinase. Wang XZ, Ron D. Science. 1996 May 31. 272(5266):1347-9. 10.1126/science.272.5266.1347 PubMed 8650547.
Backbone
  Vector backbone: pcDNA1.1/Amp
  Backbone size w/o insert (bp): 4767
  Vector type: Mammalian Expression
Growth in bacteria
  Bacterial resistance: Ampicillin, 100 μg/mL
  Growth temperature: 37°C
  Growth strain: DH5alpha
  Copy number: High Copy
Gene/Insert
  Gene/Insert name: CHOP
  Species: M. musculus (mouse)
  Mutation: S78A S81A
  Entrez Gene: Ddit3 (a.k.a. AltDDIT3, CHOP-10, CHOP10, chop, gadd153)
  Tag / fusion protein: Myc (N terminal on insert); GAL4-DNA-BD (C terminal on insert)
  Cloning method: Restriction Enzyme
  Sequencing primers: 5′ CMV-F; 3′ SP6
Terms and licenses: Academic/Nonprofit Terms; Industry Terms: Not Available to Industry
Depositor comments: Mammalian expression plasmid encoding S78A & S81A mutant mouse CHOP fused to DNA-binding domain of yeast Gal4.
How to cite: 9E10.ChS78&81A.Gal4.pCDNA1 was a gift from David Ron (Addgene plasmid # 21901 ; http://n2t.net/addgene:21901 ; RRID:Addgene_21901)
