>Addgene plasmid #21901 | 9E10.ChS78&81A.Gal4.pCDNA1 | addgene partial sequence | sequence record 27687 | 21901 with CMV-F
GCAGAGCTCTCTGGCTAACTAGAGAACCCACTGCTTACTGGCTTATCGAAATTAATACGACTCACTATAG
GGAGACCCAAGCTTGGTACCGAGCTCGGATCCGCCATGGAGCAAAAGCTGATTTCTGAGGAGGATCTGGG
AGGGGCAGCTGAGTCCCTGCCTTTCACCTTGGAGACGGTGTCCAGCTGGGAGCTGGAAGCCTGGTATGAG
GATCTGCAGGAGGTCCTGTCCTCAGATGAAATTGGGGGCACCTATATCTCATCCCCAGGAAACGAAGAGG
AAGAATCAAAAACCTTCACTACTCTTGACCCTGCGTCCCTAGCTTGGCTGACAGAGGAGCCAGGGCCAAC
AGAGGTCACACGCACATCCCAAGCCCCTCGCGCTCCAGATTCCAGTCAGAGTTCTATGGCCCAGGAGGAA
GAGGAGGAAGAGCAAGGAAGAACTAGGAAACGGAAACAGAGTGGTCAGTGCCCAGCCCGGCCTGGGAAGC
AACGCATGAAGGAGAAGGAGCAGGAGAACGAGCGGAAAGTGGCACAGCTAGCGCTACTGTCTTCTATCGA
ACAAGCATGCGATATTTGCCGACTTAAAAAGCTCAAGTGCTCCAAAGAAAAACCGAAGTGCGCCAAGTGT
CTGAAGAACAACTGGGAGTGTCGCTACTCTCCCAAAACCAAAAGGTCTCCGCTGACTAGGGCACATCTGA
CAGAAGTGGAATCAAGGCTAGAAAGACTGGAACAGCTATTTCTACTG
