>Addgene plasmid #21901 | 9E10.ChS78&81A.Gal4.pCDNA1 | addgene partial sequence | sequence record 27688 | 21901 with T7
CAAAGCTGATTTCTGANGAGGATCTGGGAGGGGCAGCTGAGTCCNTGNNNTTCNCCTTGGAGACGGTGTC
CAGCTGGGAGCTGGAAGCCTGGTATGAGGATCTGCAGGAGGTCCTGTCCTCAGATGAAATTGGGGGCACC
TATATCTCATCCCCAGGAAACGAAGAGGAAGAATCAAAAACCTTCACTACTCTTGACCCTGCGTCCCTAG
CTTGGCTGACAGAGGAGCCAGGGCCAACAGAGGTCACACGCACATCCCAAGCCCCTCGCGCTCCAGATTC
CAGTCAGAGTTCTATGGCCCAGGAGGAAGAGGAGGAAGAGCAAGGAAGAACTAGGAAACGGAAACAGAGT
GGTCAGTGCCCAGCCCGGCCTGGGAAGCAACGCATGAAGGAGAAGGAGCAGGAGAACGAGCGGAAAGTGG
CACAGCTAGCGCTACTGTCTTCTATCGAACAAGCATGCGATATTTGCCGACTTAAAAAGCTCAAGTGCTC
CAAAGAAAAACCGAAGTGCGCCAAGTGTCTGAAGAACAACTGGGAGTGTCGCTACTCTCCCAAAACCAAA
AGGNCTCCGCTGACTAGGGCACATCTGACAGAAGTGGAATCNNGGCTAGAAAGACTGGAACAGCTATTTC
TACTGATTTTTCCTCGAGAANACCTTGACATGATTTNGANNATGGATTCTTTACNNGATATNNANNCATT
GTTNACAGGATTANTTGTACAAGATANNGTGAATAANGAT
